>Addgene plasmid #121865 | JN302: pMVP/SB/Puro-DEST | addgene full sequence | sequence record 237492 | Addgene NGS Result
GTGGCACTTTTCGGGGAAATGTGCGCGGAACCCCTATTTGTTTATTTTTCTAAATACATTCAAATATGTA
TCCGCTCATGAGACAATAACCCTGATAAATGCTTCAATAATATTGAAAAAGGAAGAGTATGAGTATTCAA
CATTTCCGTGTCGCCCTTATTCCCTTTTTTGCGGCATTTTGCCTTCCTGTTTTTGCTCACCCAGAAACGC
TGGTGAAAGTAAAAGATGCTGAAGATCAGTTGGGTGCACGAGTGGGTTACATCGAACTGGATCTCAACAG
CGGTAAGATCCTTGAGAGTTTTCGCCCCGAAGAACGTTTTCCAATGATGAGCACTTTTAAAGTTCTGCTA
TGTGGCGCGGTATTATCCCGTATTGACGCCGGGCAAGAGCAACTCGGTCGCCGCATACACTATTCTCAGA
ATGACTTGGTTGAGTACTCACCAGTCACAGAAAAGCATCTTACGGATGGCATGACAGTAAGAGAATTATG
CAGTGCTGCCATAACCATGAGTGATAACACTGCGGCCAACTTACTTCTGACAACGATCGGAGGACCGAAG
GAGCTAACCGCTTTTTTGCACAACATGGGGGATCATGTAACTCGCCTTGATCGTTGGGAACCGGAGCTGA
ATGAAGCCATACCAAACGACGAGCGTGACACCACGATGCCTGTAGCAATGGCAACAACGTTGCGCAAACT
ATTAACTGGCGAACTACTTACTCTAGCTTCCCGGCAACAATTAATAGACTGGATGGAGGCGGATAAAGTT
GCAGGACCACTTCTGCGCTCGGCCCTTCCGGCTGGCTGGTTTATTGCTGATAAATCTGGAGCCGGTGAGC
GTGGGTCTCGCGGTATCATTGCAGCACTGGGGCCAGATGGTAAGCCCTCCCGTATCGTAGTTATCTACAC
GACGGGGAGTCAGGCAACTATGGATGAACGAAATAGACAGATCGCTGAGATAGGTGCCTCACTGATTAAG
CATTGGTAACTGTCAGACCAAGTTTACTCATATATACTTTAGATTGATTTAAAACTTCATTTTTAATTTA
AAAGGATCTAGGTGAAGATCCTTTTTGATAATCTCATGACCAAAATCCCTTAACGTGAGTTTTCGTTCCA
CTGAGCGTCAGACCCCGTAGAAAAGATCAAAGGATCTTCTTGAGATCCTTTTTTTCTGCGCGTAATCTGC
TGCTTGCAAACAAAAAAACCACCGCTACCAGCGGTGGTTTGTTTGCCGGATCAAGAGCTACCAACTCTTT
TTCCGAAGGTAACTGGCTTCAGCAGAGCGCAGATACCAAATACTGTTCTTCTAGTGTAGCCGTAGTTAGG
CCACCACTTCAAGAACTCTGTAGCACCGCCTACATACCTCGCTCTGCTAATCCTGTTACCAGTGGCTGCT
GCCAGTGGCGATAAGTCGTGTCTTACCGGGTTGGACTCAAGACGATAGTTACCGGATAAGGCGCAGCGGT
CGGGCTGAACGGGGGGTTCGTGCACACAGCCCAGCTTGGAGCGAACGACCTACACCGAACTGAGATACCT
ACAGCGTGAGCTATGAGAAAGCGCCACGCTTCCCGAAGGGAGAAAGGCGGACAGGTATCCGGTAAGCGGC
AGGGTCGGAACAGGAGAGCGCACGAGGGAGCTTCCAGGGGGAAACGCCTGGTATCTTTATAGTCCTGTCG
GGTTTCGCCACCTCTGACTTGAGCGTCGATTTTTGTGATGCTCGTCAGGGGGGCGGAGCCTATGGAAAAA
CGCCAGCAACGCGGCCTTTTTACGGTTCCTGGCCTTTTGCTGGCCTTTTGCTCACATGTTCTTTCCTGCG
TTATCCCCTGATTCTGTGGATAACCGTATTACCGCCTTTGAGTGAGCTGATACCGCTCGCCGCAGCCGAA
CGACCGAGCGCAGCGAGTCAGTGAGCGAGGAAGCTGTAAAACGACGGCCAGTAGCTCCACCGCGGTGGCG
GCCGCTCTAGAACTAGTGTACACCCTATACAGTTGAAGTCGGAAGTTTACATACACTTAAGTTGGAGTCA
TTAAAACTCGTTTTTCAACTACTCCACAAATTTCTTGTTAACAAACAATAGTTTTGGCAAGTCAGTTAGG
ACATCTACTTTGTGCATGACACAAGTCATTTTTCCAACAATTGTTTACAGACAGATTATTTCACTTATAA
TTCACTGTATCACAATTCCAGTGGGTCAGAAGTTTACATACACTAAGTTGGGCTGCAGGAATTCGATATC
ACAAGTTTGTACAAAAAAGCTGAACGAGAAACGTAAAATGATATAAATATCAATATATTAAATTAGATTT
TGCATAAAAAACAGACTACATAATACTGTAAAACACAACATATCCAGTCACTATGGCGGCCGCATTAGGC
ACCCCAGGCTTTACACTTTATGCTTCCGGCTCGTATAATGTGTGGATTTTGAGTTAGGATCCGTCGAGAT
TTTCAGGAGCTAAGGAAGCTAAAATGGAGAAAAAAATCACTGGATATACCACCGTTGATATATCCCAATG
GCATCGTAAAGAACATTTTGAGGCATTTCAGTCAGTTGCTCAATGTACCTATAACCAGACCGTTCAGCTG
GATATTACGGCCTTTTTAAAGACCGTAAAGAAAAATAAGCACAAGTTTTATCCGGCCTTTATTCACATTC
TTGCCCGCCTGATGAATGCTCATCCGGAATTCCGTATGGCAATGAAAGACGGTGAGCTGGTGATATGGGA
TAGTGTTCACCCTTGTTACACCGTTTTCCATGAGCAAACTGAAACGTTTTCATCGCTCTGGAGTGAATAC
CACGACGATTTCCGGCAGTTTCTACACATATATTCGCAAGATGTGGCGTGTTACGGTGAAAACCTGGCCT
ATTTCCCTAAAGGGTTTATTGAGAATATGTTTTTCGTCTCAGCCAATCCCTGGGTGAGTTTCACCAGTTT
TGATTTAAACGTGGCCAATATGGACAACTTCTTCGCCCCCGTTTTCACCATGGGCAAATATTATACGCAA
GGCGACAAGGTGCTGATGCCGCTGGCGATTCAGGTTCATCATGCCGTTTGTGATGGCTTCCATGTCGGCA
GAATGCTTAATGAATTACAACAGTACTGCGATGAGTGGCAGGGCGGGGCGTAAACGCGTGGATCCGGCTT
ACTAAAAGCCAGATAACAGTATGCGTATTTGCGCGCTGATTTTTGCGGTATAAGAATATATACTGATATG
TATACCCGAAGTATGTCAAAAAGAGGTATGCTATGAAGCAGCGTATTACAGTGACAGTTGACAGCGACAG
CTATCAGTTGCTCAAGGCATATATGATGTCAATATCTCCGGTCTGGTAAGCACAACCATGCAGAATGAAG
CCCGTCGTCTGCGTGCCGAACGCTGGAAAGCGGAAAATCAGGAAGGGATGGCTGAGGTCGCCCGGTTTAT
TGAAATGAACGGCTCTTTTGCTGACGAGAACAGGGGCTGGTGAAATGCAGTTTAAGGTTTACACCTATAA
AAGAGAGAGCCGTTATCGTCTGTTTGTGGATGTACAGAGTGATATTATTGACACGCCCGGGCGACGGATG
GTGATCCCCCTGGCCAGTGCACGTCTGCTGTCAGATAAAGTCTCCCGTGAACTTTACCCGGTGGTGCATA
TCGGGGATGAAAGCTGGCGCATGATGACCACCGATATGGCCAGTGTGCCGGTCTCCGTTATCGGGGAAGA
AGTGGCTGATCTCAGCCACCGCGAAAATGACATCAAAAACGCCATTAACCTGATGTTCTGGGGAATATAA
ATGTCAGGCTCCCTTATACACAGCCAGTCTGCAGGTCGACCATAGTGACTGGATATGTTGTGTTTTACAG
TATTATGTAGTCTGTTTTTTATGCAAAATCTAATTTAATATATTGATATTTATATCATTTTACGTTTCTC
GTTCAGCTTTCTTGTACAAAGTGGTGATATCAAGCTTATCGATACCGTCGACCTCGACATGGTCATAGCT
GTTGACGGTGTGGAAAGTCCCCAGGCTCCCCAGCAGGCAGAAGTATGCAAAGCATGCATCTCAATTAGTC
AGCAACCAGGTGTGGAAAGTCCCCAGGCTCCCCAGCAGGCAGAAGTATGCAAAGCATGCATCTCAATTAG
TCAGCAACCATAGTCCCGCCCCTAACTCCGCCCATCCCGCCCCTAACTCCGCCCAGTTCCGCCCATTCTC
CGCCCCATGGCTGACTAATTTTTTTTATTTATGCAGAGGCCGAGGCCGCCTCTGCCTCTGAGCTATTCCA
GAAGTAGTGAGGAGGCTTTTTTGGAGGCCTAGGCTTTTGCAAAAAGCTCCCGGGAGCTTGTATATCCATT
TTCGGATCTGATCAGCACGTGTTGACAATTAATCATCGGCATAGTATATCGGCATAGTATAATACGACAA
GGTGAGGAACTAAACCATGACCGAGTACAAGCCTACCGTGCGCCTGGCCACTCGCGATGATGTGCCCCGC
GCCGTCCGCACTCTGGCCGCCGCTTTCGCCGACTACCCCGCTACCCGGCACACCGTGGACCCCGACCGGC
ACATCGAGCGTGTGACAGAGTTGCAGGAGCTGTTCCTGACCCGCGTCGGGCTGGACATCGGCAAGGTGTG
GGTAGCCGACGACGGCGCGGCCGTGGCCGTGTGGACTACCCCCGAGAGCGTTGAGGCCGGCGCCGTGTTC
GCCGAGATCGGCCCCCGAATGGCCGAGCTGAGCGGCAGCCGCCTGGCCGCCCAGCAGCAAATGGAGGGCC
TGCTTGCCCCCCATCGTCCCAAGGAGCCTGCCTGGTTTCTGGCCACTGTAGGAGTGAGCCCCGACCACCA
GGGCAAGGGCTTGGGCAGCGCCGTCGTGTTGCCCGGCGTAGAGGCCGCCGAACGCGCCGGTGTGCCCGCC
TTTCTCGAAACAAGCGCACCAAGAAACCTTCCATTCTACGAGCGCCTGGGCTTCACCGTGACCGCCGATG
TCGAGGTGCCCGAGGGACCTAGGACCTGGTGTATGACACGAAAACCTGGCGCCTAACGTACCGGTTAGTA
ATGAGTTTAAACGGGGGAGGCTAACTGAAACACGGAAGGAGACAATACCGGAAGGAACCCGCGCTATGAC
GGCAATAAAAAGACAGAATAAAACGCACGGGTGTTGGGTCGTTTGTTCATAAACGCGGGGTTCGGTCCCA
GGGCTGGCACTCTGTCGATACCCCACCGAGACCCCATTGGGGCCAATACGCCCGCGTTTCTTCCTTTTCC
CCACCCCACCCCCCAAGTTCGGGTGAAGGCCCAGGGCTCGCAGCCAACGTCGGGGCGGCAGGCCCTGCCA
TAGCAGATCCGGTTAAATCAAAAGAATAGACCGAGATAGGGT
[34 nt withheld, positions 5363-5396]
GTACATTGAGTGTATGTAAACTTCTGACCCACTGGGAATGTGATGAAAGAAATAAAAGCTGAAATGAATC
ATTCTCTCTACTATTATTCTGATATTTCACATTCTTAAAATAAAGTGGTGATCCTAACTGACCTAAGACA
GGGAATTTTTACTAGGATTAAATGTCAGGAATTGTGAAAAAGTGAGTTTAAATGTATTTGGCTAAGGTGT
ATGTAAACTTCCGACTTCAACTGTATAGGGATTGTACAAAGG
[49 nt withheld, positions 5649-5697]
T
[91 nt withheld, positions 5699-5789]
G
[124 nt withheld, positions 5791-5914]
CAG
Features (pLannotate 1.2.2; 21 found; start..end, strand, type, name):
     24..128     +  promoter       AmpR promoter: bla
    129..989     +  CDS            AmpR: β-lactamase; bla; confers resistance to ampicillin, carbenicillin, and related antibiotics
   1160..1748    +  rep_origin     ori: high-copy-number ColE1/pMB1/pBR322/pUC origin of replication
   1925..1942    -  CDS            lacZα (fragment): LacZα fragment of β-galactosidase; lacZ fragment
   1943..1978    +  misc_feature   MCS (fragment): pBluescript multiple cloning site
   2220..2241    +  misc_feature   MCS (fragment): pBluescript multiple cloning site
   2241..2365    +  protein_bind   attR1: mutant version of attR; recombination site for the Gateway® LR reaction LR Clonase™
   2390..2420    +  promoter       lac UV5 promoter: E. coli lac promoter with an "up" mutation
   2444..2473    +  promoter       cat promoter (fragment): promoter of the E. coli cat gene encoding chloramphenicol acetyltransferase
   2474..3133    +  CDS            CmR: chloramphenicol acetyltransferase; cat; confers resistance to chloramphenicol
   3312..3470    +  CDS            ccdA (fragment): CCDA_ECO57 - Also known as H, letA. Experimental evidence at protein level: Swiss-Prot protein existence level 1. Antitoxin component of a type II toxin-antitoxin (TA) system which inhibits the post-segregational killing (PSK) of plasmid-free cells, also referred to as a plasmid addiction system. Binds to and blocks the activity of CcdB; will also remove bound CcdB protein from the CcdB-GyrA complex by forming a CcdA-CcdB complex, a process termed rejuvenation. Functions as a transcriptional corepressor for the ccdAB operon, repression also requires CcdB (By similarity). From Escherichia coli
   3475..3777    +  CDS            ccdB: CCDB_ECOLI - Also known as G, letB, letD. Experimental evidence at protein level: Swiss-Prot protein existence level 1. Toxic component of a type II toxin-antitoxin (TA) system, functioning in plasmid maintainence. Responsible for the post- segregational killing (PSK) of plasmid-free cells, also referred to as a plasmid addiction system. Half-life of over 2 hours. Cell killing by CcdB is accompanied by filamentation, defects in chromosome and plasmid segregation, defects in cell division, formation of anucleate cells, decreased DNA synthesis and plasmid loss. Interferes with the activity of DN
   3821..3945    -  protein_bind   attR2: mutant version of attR; recombination site for the Gateway® LR reaction LR Clonase™
   3946..3977    +  misc_feature   MCS (fragment): pBluescript multiple cloning site
   3997..4313    +  promoter       SV40 promoter: SV40 enhancer and early promoter
   4361..4408    +  promoter       EM7 promoter: synthetic bacterial promoter&nbsp
   4427..5026    +  CDS            PuroR: puromycin N-acetyltransferase confers resistance to puromycin
   5110..5158    +  polyA_signal   HSV TK poly(A) signal: herpes simplex virus thymidine kinase polyadenylation signal (Cole and Stacy, 1985)
   5249..5265    -  polyA_signal   bGH poly(A) signal (fragment): bovine growth hormone polyadenylation signal
   5334..5396    -  rep_origin     f1 ori (fragment) (sequence partly withheld): f1 bacteriophage origin of replication; arrow indicates direction of (+) strand synthesis
   5643..5914    -  rep_origin     f1 ori (fragment) (sequence partly withheld): f1 bacteriophage origin of replication; arrow indicates direction of (+) strand synthesis
