[The description below was written by a language model from this plasmid's Addgene catalogue record and pLannotate feature annotations shown in this document.]
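Description:
JN302: pMVP/SB/Puro-DEST is an empty Gateway destination vector from the pMVP modular cloning platform, built on the JN607 backbone and designed to deliver assembled transgene cassettes into mammalian cells as a Sleeping Beauty transposon. In bacteria it replicates from a high-copy ColE1/pUC-type origin and carries an ampicillin resistance gene (bla) with its own promoter. Fragments of an f1 origin, pBluescript polylinker and lacZα remain from the parental backbone. Because the plasmid contains an intact ccdB toxin gene, it has to be maintained in a ccdB-tolerant strain, and the record lists dual chloramphenicol and ampicillin selection.

The insert is the standard Gateway selection cassette, introduced by Gibson assembly. attR1 and attR2 sites flank a chloramphenicol acetyltransferase gene and ccdB, along with a partial ccdA. In an LR recombination, this cassette is replaced by the elements supplied from entry clones, and loss of ccdB provides counter-selection against unrecombined vector in ordinary E. coli strains. No mammalian promoter is annotated upstream of attR1, consistent with an empty backbone whose expression elements come from the recombined modules.

Downstream of attR2 is a puromycin selection cassette: an SV40 enhancer/early promoter followed by the bacterial EM7 promoter, driving puromycin N-acetyltransferase and ending in an HSV TK polyadenylation signal. This cassette allows drug selection of cells with stable integrations. The depositor notes that the Sleeping Beauty inverted terminal repeats were derived from another deposited plasmid. They are not called in the automated feature table, so their exact positions relative to the Gateway and puromycin cassettes cannot be read from it. Transposition into the genome would require Sleeping Beauty transposase from a separate source, as none is annotated on this plasmid.
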