Addgene plasmid #121865: JN302: pMVP/SB/Puro-DEST
Purpose: (Empty Backbone) pMVP destination vector, empty Sleeping Beauty transposon vector backbone w/ Puro selection cassette
Depositing lab: Christopher Newgard. Depositing organization: Duke University. Publication: Creation of versatile cloning platforms for transgene expression and dCas9-based epigenome editing. Haldeman JM, Conway AE, Arlotto ME, Slentz DH, Muoio DM, Becker TC, Newgard CB. Nucleic Acids Res. 2018 Dec 27. pii: 5264291. doi: 10.1093/nar/gky1286. PubMed 30590691.
Backbone
  Vector backbone: JN607
  Backbone manufacturer: Newgard Lab
  Backbone size (bp): 4462
  Vector type: Mammalian Expression ; Sleeping Beauty Transposon, pMVP Gateway Destination Vector
  Selectable markers: Puromycin
Growth in bacteria
  Bacterial resistance: Chloramphenicol and Ampicillin, 25 & 100 μg/mL
  Growth temperature: 37°C
  Growth strain: ccdB Survival
  Copy number: High Copy
Gene/Insert
  Gene/Insert name: Gateway selection cassette (ccdb gene + Chlor resistance gene)
  Species: Synthetic
  Insert size (bp): 1455
  Cloning method: Gibson Cloning
Terms and licenses: Academic/Nonprofit Terms; Industry Terms: Not Available to Industry
Depositor comments: Sleeping Beauty ITR sequences derived from Addgene #26562
How to cite: JN302: pMVP/SB/Puro-DEST was a gift from Christopher Newgard (Addgene plasmid # 121865 ; http://n2t.net/addgene:121865 ; RRID:Addgene_121865)
